>Addgene plasmid #86036 | hFLT1 delta CTD | addgene full sequence | sequence record 173930 | Addgene NGS Result
AACAAAATATTAACGCTTACAATTTCCATTCGCCATTCAGGCTGCGCAACTGTTGGGAAGGGCGATCGGT
GCGGGCCTCTTCGCTATTACGCCAGCTGGCGAAAGGGGGATGTGCTGCAAGGCGATTAAGTTGGGTAACG
CCAGGGTTTTCCCAGTCACGACGTTGTAAAACGACGGCCAGTGCCAAGCTGATCTATACATTGAATCAAT
ATTGGCAATTAGCCATATTAGTCATTGGTTATATAGCATAAATCAATATTGGCTATTGGCCATTGCATAC
GTTGTATCTATATCATAATATGTACATTTATATTGGCTCATGTCCAATATGACCGCCATGTTGACATTGA
TTATTGACTAGTTATTAATAGTAATCAATTACGGGGTCATTAGTTCATAGCCCATATATGGAGTTCCGCG
TTACATAACTTACGGTAAATGGCCCGCCTGGCTGACCGCCCAACGACCCCCGCCCATTGACGTCAATAAT
GACGTATGTTCCCATAGTAACGCCAATAGGGACTTTCCATTGACGTCAATGGGTGGAGTATTTACGGTAA
ACTGCCCACTTGGCAGTACATCAAGTGTATCATATGCCAAGTCCGCCCCCTATTGACGTCAATGACGGTA
AATGGCCCGCCTGGCATTATGCCCAGTACATGACCTTACGGGACTTTCCTACTTGGCAGTACATCTACGT
ATTAGTCATCGCTATTACCATGGTGATGCGGTTTTGGCAGTACACCAATGGGCGTGGATAGCGGTTTGAC
TCACGGGGATTTCCAAGTCTCCACCCCATTGACGTCAATGGGAGTTTGTTTTGGCACCAAAATCAACGGG
ACTTTCCAAAATGTCGTAATAACCCCGCCCCGTTGACGCAAATGGGCGGTAGGCGTGTACGGTGGGAGGT
CTATATAAGCAGAGCTCGTTTAGTGAACCGTCAGAATTTTGTAATACGACTCACTATAGGGCGGCCGGGA
ATTCGTCGACTGGATCCGGTACCGAGGAGATCTGCCGCCGCGATCGCCATGGTCAGCTACTGGGACACCG
GGGTCCTGCTGTGCGCGCTGCTCAGCTGTCTGCTTCTCACAGGATCTAGTTCAGGTTCAAAATTAAAATA
CCCATATGACGTCCCAGACTACGCTGATCCTGAACTGAGTTTAAAAGGCACCCAGCACATCATGCAAGCA
GGCCAGACACTGCATCTCCAATGCAGGGGGGAAGCAGCCCATAAATGGTCTTTGCCTGAAATGGTGAGTA
AGGAAAGCGAAAGGCTGAGCATAACTAAATCTGCCTGTGGAAGAAATGGCAAACAATTCTGCAGTACTTT
AACCTTGAACACAGCTCAAGCAAACCACACTGGCTTCTACAGCTGCAAATATCTAGCTGTACCTACTTCA
AAGAAGAAGGAAACAGAATCTGCAATCTATATATTTATTAGTGATACAGGTAGACCTTTCGTAGAGATGT
ACAGTGAAATCCCCGAAATTATACACATGACTGAAGGAAGGGAGCTCGTCATTCCCTGCCGGGTTACGTC
ACCTAACATCACTGTTACTTTAAAAAAGTTTCCACTTGACACTTTGATCCCTGATGGAAAACGCATAATC
TGGGACAGTAGAAAGGGCTTCATCATATCAAATGCAACGTACAAAGAAATAGGGCTTCTGACCTGTGAAG
CAACAGTCAATGGGCATTTGTATAAGACAAACTATCTCACACATCGACAAACCAATACAATCATAGATGT
CCAAATAAGCACACCACGCCCAGTCAAATTACTTAGAGGCCATACTCTTGTCCTCAATTGTACTGCTACC
ACTCCCTTGAACACGAGAGTTCAAATGACCTGGAGTTACCCTGATGAAAAAAATAAGAGAGCTTCCGTAA
GGCGACGAATTGACCAAAGCAATTCCCATGCCAACATATTCTACAGTGTTCTTACTATTGACAAAATGCA
GAACAAAGACAAAGGACTTTATACTTGTCGTGTAAGGAGTGGACCATCATTCAAATCTGTTAACACCTCA
GTGCATATATATGATAAAGCATTCATCACTGTGAAACATCGAAAACAGCAGGTGCTTGAAACCGTAGCTG
GCAAGCGGTCTTACCGGCTCTCTATGAAAGTGAAGGCATTTCCCTCGCCGGAAGTTGTATGGTTAAAAGA
TGGGTTACCTGCGACTGAGAAATCTGCTCGCTATTTGACTCGTGGCTACTCGTTAATTATCAAGGACGTA
ACTGAAGAGGATGCAGGGAATTATACAATCTTGCTGAGCATAAAACAGTCAAATGTGTTTAAAAACCTCA
CTGCCACTCTAATTGTCAATGTGAAACCCCAGATTTACGAAAAGGCCGTGTCATCGTTTCCAGACCCGGC
TCTCTACCCACTGGGCAGCAGACAAATCCTGACTTGTACCGCATATGGTATCCCTCAACCTACAATCAAG
TGGTTCTGGCACCCCTGTAACCATAATCATTCCGAAGCAAGGTGTGACTTTTGTTCCAATAATGAAGAGT
CCTTTATCCTGGATGCTGACAGCAACATGGGAAACAGAATTGAGAGCATCACTCAGCGCATGGCAATAAT
AGAAGGAAAGAATAAGATGGCTAGCACCTTGGTTGTGGCTGACTCTAGAATTTCTGGAATCTACATTTGC
ATAGCTTCCAATAAAGTTGGGACTGTGGGAAGAAACATAAGCTTTTATATCACAGATGTGCCAAATGGGT
TTCATGTTAACTTGGAAAAAATGCCGACGGAAGGAGAGGACCTGAAACTGTCTTGCACAGTTAACAAGTT
CTTATACAGAGACGTTACTTGGATTTTACTGCGGACAGTTAATAACAGAACAATGCACTACAGTATTAGC
AAGCAAAAAATGGCCATCACTAAGGAGCACTCCATCACTCTTAATCTTACCATCATGAATGTTTCCCTGC
AAGATTCAGGCACCTATGCCTGCAGAGCCAGGAATGTATACACAGGGGAAGAAATCCTCCAGAAGAAAGA
AATTACAATCAGAGATCAGGAAGCACCATACCTCCTGCGAAACCTCAGTGATCACACAGTGGCCATCAGC
AGTTCCACCACTTTAGACTGTCATGCTAATGGTGTCCCCGAGCCTCAGATCACTTGGTTTAAAAACAACC
ACAAAATACAACAAGAGCCTGGAATTATTTTAGGACCAGGAAGCAGCACGCTGTTTATTGAAAGAGTCAC
AGAAGAGGATGAAGGTGTCTATCACTGCAAAGCCACCAACCAGAAGGGCTCTGTGGAAAGTTCAGCATAC
CTCACTGTTCAAGGAACCTCGGACAAGTCTAATCTGGAGCTGATCACTCTAACATGCACCTGTGTGGCTG
CGACTCTCTTCTGGCTCCTATTAACCCTCTTTATCCGAAAAATGAAAAGGGATATCCTGGATTACAAGGA
TGACGACGATAAGGTTTAAACGGCCGGCCGCGGTCATAGCTGTTTCCTGAACAGATCCCGGGTGGCATCC
CTGTGACCCCTCCCCAGTGCCTCTCCTGGCCCTGGAAGTTGCCACTCCAGTGCCCACCAGCCTTGTCCTA
ATAAAATTAAGTTGCATCATTTTGTCTGACTAGGTGTCCTTCTATAATATTATGGGGTGGAGGGGGGTGG
TATGGAGCAAGGGGCAAGTTGGGAAGACAACCTGTAGGGCCTGCGGGGTCTATTGGGAACCAAGCTGGAG
TGCAGTGGCACAATCTTGGCTCACTGCAATCTCCGCCTCCTGGGTTCAAGCGATTCTCCTGCCTCAGCCT
CCCGAGTTGTTGGGATTCCAGGCATGCATGACCAGGCTCAGCTAATTTTTGTTTTTTTGGTAGAGACGGG
GTTTCACCATATTGGCCAGGCTGGTCTCCAACTCCTAATCTCAGGTGATCTACCCACCTTGGCCTCCCAA
ATTGCTGGGATTACAGGCGTGAACCACTGCTCCCTTCCCTGTCCTTCTGATTTTAAAATAACTATACCAG
CAGGAGGACGTCCAGACACAGCATAGGCTACCTGGCCATGCCCAACCGGTGGGACATTTGAGTTGCTTGC
TTGGCACTGTCCTCTCATGCGTTGGGTCCACTCAGTAGATGCCTGTTGAATTGGGTACGCGGCCAGCGGC
GAGCGGTATCAGCTCACTCAAAGGCGGTAATACGGTTATCCACAGAATCAGGGGATAACGCAGGAAAGAA
CATGTGAGCAAAAGGCCAGCAAAAGGCCAGGAACCGTAAAAAGGCCGCGTTGCTGGCGTTTTTCCATAGG
CTCCGCCCCCCTGACGAGCATCACAAAAATCGACGCTCAAGTCAGAGGTGGCGAAACCCGACAGGACTAT
AAAGATACCAGGCGTTTCCCCCTGGAAGCTCCCTCGTGCGCTCTCCTGTTCCGACCCTGCCGCTTACCGG
ATACCTGTCCGCCTTTCTCCCTTCGGGAAGCGTGGCGCTTTCTCATAGCTCACGCTGTAGGTATCTCAGT
TCGGTGTAGGTCGTTCGCTCCAAGCTGGGCTGTGTGCACGAACCCCCCGTTCAGCCCGACCGCTGCGCCT
TATCCGGTAACTATCGTCTTGAGTCCAACCCGGTAAGACACGACTTATCGCCACTGGCAGCAGCCACTGG
TAACAGGATTAGCAGAGCGAGGTATGTAGGCGGTGCTACAGAGTTCTTGAAGTGGTGGCCTAACTACGGC
TACACTAGAAGAACAGTATTTGGTATCTGCGCTCTGCTGAAGCCAGTTACCTTCGGAAAAAGAGTTGGTA
GCTCTTGATCCGGCAAACAAACCACCGCTGGTAGCGGTGGTTTTTTTGTTTGCAAGCAGCAGATTACGCG
CAGAAAAAAAGGATCTCAAGAAGATCCTTTGATCTTTTCTACGGGGTCTGACGCTCAGTGGAACGAAAAC
TCACGTTAAGGGATTTTGGTCATGAGATTATCAAAAAGGATCTTCACCTAGATCCTTTTAAATTAAAAAT
GAAGTTTTAAATCAATCTAAAGTATATATGAGTAACCTGAGGCTATGGCAGGGCCTGCCGCCCCGACGTT
GGCTGCGAGCCCTGGGCCTTCACCCGAACTTGGGGGGTGGGGTGGGGAAAAGGAAGAAACGCGGGCGTAT
TGGCCCCAATGGGGTCTCGGTGGGGTATCGACAGAGTGCCAGCCCTGGGACCGAACCCCGCGTTTATGAA
CAAACGACCCAACACCGTGCGTTTTATTCTGTCTTTTTATTGCCGTCATAGCGCGGGTTCCTTCCGGTAT
TGTCTCCTTCCGTGTTTCAGTTAGCCTCCCCCTAGGGTGGGCGAAGAACTCCAGCATGAGATCCCCGCGC
TGGAGGATCATCCAGCCGGCGTCCCGGAAAACGATTCCGAAGCCCAACCTTTCATAGAAGGCGGCGGTGG
AATCGAAATCTCGTGATGGCAGGTTGGGCGTCGCTTGGTCGGTCATTTCGAACCCCAGAGTCCCGCTCAG
AAGAACTCGTCAAGAAGGCGATAGAAGGCGATGCGCTGCGAATCGGGAGCGGCGATACCGTAAAGCACGA
GGAAGCGGTCAGCCCATTCGCCGCCAAGCTCTTCAGCAATATCACGGGTAGCCAACGCTATGTCCTGATA
GCGATCCGCCACACCCAGCCGGCCACAGTCGATGAATCCAGAAAAGCGGCCATTTTCCACCATGATATTC
GGCAAGCAGGCATCGCCATGGGTCACGACGAGATCCTCGCCGTCGGGCATGCTCGCCTTGAGCCTGGCGA
ACAGTTCGGCTGGCGCGAGCCCCTGATGCTCTTCGTCCAGATCATCCTGATCGACAAGACCGGCTTCCAT
CCGAGTACGTGCTCGCTCGATGCGATGTTTCGCTTGGTGGTCGAATGGGCAGGTAGCCGGATCAAGCGTA
TGCAGCCGCCGCATTGCATCAGCCATGATGGATACTTTCTCGGCAGGAGCAAGGTGAGATGACAGGAGAT
CCTGCCCCGGCACTTCGCCCAATAGCAGCCAGTCCCTTCCCGCTTCAGTGACAACGTCGAGCACAGCTGC
GCAAGGAACGCCCGTCGTGGCCAGCCACGATAGCCGCGCTGCCTCGTCTTGCAGTTCATTCAGGGCACCG
GACAGGTCGGTCTTGACAAAAAGAACCGGGCGCCCCTGCGCTGACAGCCGGAACACGGCGGCATCAGAGC
AGCCGATTGTCTGTTGTGCCCAGTCATAGCCGAATAGCCTCTCCACCCAAGCGGCCGGAGAACCTGCGTG
CAATCCATCTTGTTCAATCATGCGAAACGATCCTCATCCTGTCTCTTGATCGATCTTTGCAAAAGCCTAG
GCCTCCAAAAAAGCCTCCTCACTACTTCTGGAATAGCTCAGAGGCCGAGGCGGCCTCGGCCTCTGCATAA
ATAAAAAAAATTAGTCAGCCATGGGGCGGAGAATGGGCGGAACTGGGCGGAGTTAGGGGCGGGACTRTGG
GAGTTAGGGGCGGGACTATGGTTGCTGACTAATTGAGATGCATGCTTTGCATACTTCTGCCTGCTGGGGA
GCCTGGGGACTTTCCACACCTGGTTGCTGACTAATTGAGATGCATGCTTTGCATACTTCTGCCTGCTGGG
GAGCCTGGGGACTTTCCACACCCTAACTGACACACATTCCACAGCTGGTTCTTTCCGCCTCAGGACTCTT
CCTTTTTCAATATTATTGAAGCATTTATCAGGGTTATTGTCTCATGAGCGGATACATATTTGAATGTATT
TAGAAAAATAAACAAATAGGGGTTCCGCGCACATTTCCCCGAAAAGTGCCACCTG
[124 nt withheld, positions 6776-6899]
C
[91 nt withheld, positions 6901-6991]
A
[49 nt withheld, positions 6993-7041]
CCTTTGACGTTGGAGTCCACGTTCTTT
[37 nt withheld, positions 7069-7105]
ACCCTATCTCGGTCTATTCTTTTGATTTATAAGGGATTTTGCCGATTTCGGCCTATTGGTTAAAAAATGA
GCTGATTTAACAAAAATTTAACGCGAATTTT
Features (pLannotate 1.2.2; 15 found; start..end, strand, type, name):
      1..25      +  rep_origin     M13 ori (fragment): M13 bacteriophage origin of replication; arrow indicates direction of (+) strand synthesis
     29..183     -  CDS            lacZα (fragment): LacZα fragment of β-galactosidase; lacZ fragment
    343..722     +  enhancer       CMV enhancer: human cytomegalovirus immediate early enhancer
    724..923     +  promoter       CMV promoter: human cytomegalovirus (CMV) immediate early promoter
    952..970     +  promoter       T7 promoter: promoter for bacteriophage T7 RNA polymerase
   1029..3434    +  CDS            FLT1 (fragment): VGFR1_HUMAN - Also known as FLT, FRT, VEGFR1. Experimental evidence at protein level: Swiss-Prot protein existence level 1. [Isoform 7]: Has a truncated kinase domain; it increases phosphorylation of SRC at 'Tyr-418' by unknown means and promotes tumor cell invasion. From Homo sapiens (Human).
   3490..4112    +  polyA_signal   hGH poly(A) signal: human growth hormone polyadenylation signal
   4261..4849    -  rep_origin     ori: high-copy-number ColE1/pMB1/pBR322/pUC origin of replication
   5071..5087    +  polyA_signal   bGH poly(A) signal (fragment): bovine growth hormone polyadenylation signal
   5178..5225    -  polyA_signal   HSV TK poly(A) signal: herpes simplex virus thymidine kinase polyadenylation signal (Cole and Stacy, 1985)
   5284..5436    -  CDS            ble (fragment): BLE_KLEPN - Experimental evidence at protein level: Swiss-Prot protein existence level 1. Binding protein with a strong affinity to the bleomycin family of antibiotics. Binds to CL990; an antimitotic-antibiotic compound. From Klebsiella pneumoniae.
   5457..6251    -  CDS            NeoR/KanR: aminoglycoside phosphotransferase from Tn5; aph(3')-II (or nptII); confers resistance to neomycin, kanamycin, and G418 (Geneticin®)
   6286..6643    -  promoter       SV40 promoter: SV40 enhancer and early promoter
   6645..6749    -  promoter       AmpR promoter: bla
   6776..7204    +  rep_origin     f1 ori (sequence partly withheld): f1 bacteriophage origin of replication; arrow indicates direction of (+) strand synthesis
