[The description below was written by a language model from this plasmid's Addgene catalogue record and pLannotate feature annotations shown in this document.]
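Description:
hFLT1 delta CTD is a mammalian expression plasmid built on the commercial pCMV6 Entry backbone, with a sequenced length of about 7.2 kb. It encodes a truncated form of human FLT1 (VEGFR1) in which the entire intracellular domain has been deleted, leaving the extracellular and membrane-proximal portions of the receptor. The catalogue lists the insert as roughly 2.6 kb, and the feature table annotates a FLT1 coding fragment of about 2.4 kb. Transcription is driven by the human cytomegalovirus immediate-early enhancer and promoter and terminated by the human growth hormone polyadenylation signal. A T7 promoter lies between the CMV promoter and the coding region and could support in vitro transcription. The record lists an N-terminal HA tag and a C-terminal FLAG tag, which would allow the two ends of the protein to be detected separately. Neither tag was annotated as a distinct feature in the table, so their exact placement cannot be confirmed from it.

The plasmid replicates in E. coli from a high-copy ColE1/pUC-type origin and is selected with kanamycin. The Tn5 NeoR/KanR gene sits downstream of tandem bacterial (AmpR) and SV40 early promoters and is followed by an HSV TK polyadenylation signal. This arrangement gives kanamycin resistance in bacteria and can also confer G418 resistance in mammalian cells. An f1 origin is present as well, along with small remnants of lacZα, M13 ori, ble and a bGH polyadenylation signal. The associated publication concerns ADAM10- and ADAM17-mediated cleavage and release of the Flt1 ectodomain and its regulation by VEGFR2 and the Flt1 intracellular domain. The construct therefore fits use in transfected cells to test how loss of the cytoplasmic region affects ectodomain shedding.
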