Addgene plasmid #86036: hFLT1 delta CTD
Purpose: human VEGFR1 with deletion of the entire intracellular domain
Depositing lab: Christie Thomas. Publication: N-terminal cleavage and release of the ectodomain of Flt1 is mediated via ADAM10 and ADAM 17 and regulated by VEGFR2 and the Flt1 intracellular domain. Raikwar NS, Liu KZ, Thomas CP. PLoS One. 2014 Nov 11;9(11):e112794. doi: 10.1371/journal.pone.0112794. eCollection 2014. PONE-D-14-21798 PubMed 25387128.
Backbone
  Vector backbone: pCMV6 Entry
  Backbone manufacturer: Origene
  Vector type: Mammalian Expression
Growth in bacteria
  Bacterial resistance: Kanamycin, 50 μg/mL
  Growth temperature: 37°C
  Growth strain: DH5alpha
  Copy number: High Copy
Gene/Insert
  Gene/Insert name: human Flt1 delta CTD
  Species: H. sapiens (human)
  Insert size (bp): 2567
  Mutation: deta CTD
  Entrez Gene: FLT1 (a.k.a. FLT, FLT-1, VEGFR-1, VEGFR1)
  Promoter: CMV
  Tag / fusion protein: HA (N terminal on backbone); FLAG (C terminal on backbone)
  Cloning method: Unknown
  Sequencing primers: 5′ CMV-F; 3′ hGH-PA-R
Terms and licenses: Academic/Nonprofit Terms; Industry Terms: Not Available to Industry
How to cite: hFLT1 delta CTD was a gift from Christie Thomas (Addgene plasmid # 86036 ; http://n2t.net/addgene:86036 ; RRID:Addgene_86036)
